Addgene plasmid #196027: pBEL1195
Purpose: Complementation of MlaF-MlaE-MlaD-MlaC-MlaB
Depositing lab: Gira Bhabha & Damian Ekiert. Depositing organization: NYU Grossman School of Medicine. Publication: Protein-protein interactions in the Mla lipid transport system probed by computational structure prediction and deep mutational scanning. MacRae MR, Puvanendran D, Haase MAB, Coudray N, Kolich L, Lam C, Baek M, Bhabha G, Ekiert DC. J Biol Chem. 2023 Apr 24:104744. doi: 10.1016/j.jbc.2023.104744. PubMed 37100290.
Backbone
  Vector backbone: pBAD-His
  Vector type: Bacterial Expression
Growth in bacteria
  Bacterial resistance: Ampicillin, 100 μg/mL
  Growth temperature: 37°C
  Growth strain: DH5alpha
  Copy number: High Copy
Gene/Insert
  Gene/Insert name: MlaFEDCB
  Species: E. coli
  Cloning method: Gibson Cloning
Terms and licenses: Academic/Nonprofit Terms; Industry Terms: Not Available to Industry
Depositor comments: Please visit https://www.biorxiv.org/content/10.1101/2022.12.09.519820v1 for bioRxiv preprint.
How to cite: pBEL1195 was a gift from Gira Bhabha & Damian Ekiert (Addgene plasmid # 196027 ; http://n2t.net/addgene:196027 ; RRID:Addgene_196027)
