[The description below was written by a language model from this plasmid's Addgene catalogue record and pLannotate feature annotations shown in this document.]
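Description:
pBEL1195 is a bacterial expression plasmid built on the pBAD-His backbone that carries the E. coli mlaFEDCB operon for genetic complementation of the Mla phospholipid transport system. The sequenced plasmid is about 7.7 kb and is maintained in E. coli through a ColE1/pMB1-type origin listed as high copy, with selection by ampicillin via the β-lactamase gene under its own promoter. An M13 phage origin is also present, along with short remnants of pBR322 ancestry (fragments of bom, rop, the tetracycline resistance gene and its promoter) that are not expected to be functional.

The insert, assembled by Gibson cloning, places five open reading frames in their operon order, mlaF, mlaE, mlaD, mlaC and mlaB, directly downstream of the araBAD promoter. The araC regulator is encoded on the opposite strand, so transcription of the operon can be controlled with L-arabinose. Transcription is terminated by the rrnB T1 and T2 terminators, which are preceded by a piece of the 5S rRNA gene typical of this terminator cassette. MlaF is the ATPase and MlaE the permease of the inner-membrane ABC transporter MlaFEDB. MlaD binds phospholipid and MlaB supports assembly and activity of the complex, while MlaC is the periplasmic protein thought to shuttle lipid to it. Although the backbone name implies a His tag, no tag is annotated in the feature table, so the proteins may be untagged.

The stated purpose is complementation of the five Mla proteins. In the associated work on Mla protein-protein interactions, which used structure prediction and deep mutational scanning, such a plasmid would plausibly serve as the wild-type reference or as a template for variants, though the record does not say so.
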