Features (pLannotate 1.2.2; 18 found; start..end, strand, type, name):
      9..293     +  promoter       araBAD promoter: araBAD; promoter of the L-arabinose operon of E. coli; the araC regulatory gene is transcribed in the opposite direction (Guzman et al., 1995)
    327..1133    +  CDS            mlaF: MLAF_ECOLI - Also known as yrbF. Experimental evidence at protein level: Swiss-Prot protein existence level 1. Part of the ABC transporter complex MlaFEDB, which is involved in a phospholipid transport pathway that maintains lipid asymmetry in the outer membrane by retrograde trafficking of phospholipids from the outer membrane to the inner membrane. Responsible for energy coupling to the transport system. From Escherichia coli (strain K12).
   1144..1923    +  CDS            mlaE (sequence withheld): MLAE_ECOLI - Also known as yrbE. Experimental evidence at protein level: Swiss-Prot protein existence level 1. Part of the ABC transporter complex MlaFEDB, which is involved in a phospholipid transport pathway that maintains lipid asymmetry in the outer membrane by retrograde trafficking of phospholipids from the outer membrane to the inner membrane. Probably responsible for the translocation of the substrate across the membrane. From Escherichia coli (strain K12).
   1931..2479    +  CDS            mlaD: MLAD_ECOLI - Also known as yrbD. Experimental evidence at protein level: Swiss-Prot protein existence level 1. Part of the ABC transporter complex MlaFEDB, which is involved in a phospholipid transport pathway that maintains lipid asymmetry in the outer membrane by retrograde trafficking of phospholipids from the outer membrane to the inner membrane (PubMed:19383799, PubMed:27529189). MlaD functions in substrate binding with strong affinity for phospholipids and modulates ATP hydrolytic activity of the complex (PubMed:27529189). From Escherichia coli (strain K12).
   2501..3133    +  CDS            mlaC (sequence withheld): MLAC_ECOLI - Also known as yrbC. Experimental evidence at protein level: Swiss-Prot protein existence level 1. Involved in a phospholipid transport pathway that maintains lipid asymmetry in the outer membrane by retrograde trafficking of phospholipids from the outer membrane to the inner membrane. May transfer phospholipid across the periplasmic space and deliver it to the MlaFEDB complex at the inner membrane. From Escherichia coli (strain K12).
   3136..3426    +  CDS            mlaB: MLAB_ECOLI - Also known as yrbB. Experimental evidence at protein level: Swiss-Prot protein existence level 1. Part of the ABC transporter complex MlaFEDB, which is involved in a phospholipid transport pathway that maintains lipid asymmetry in the outer membrane by retrograde trafficking of phospholipids from the outer membrane to the inner membrane (PubMed:19383799, PubMed:27529189). MlaB plays critical roles in both the assembly and activity of the complex. May act by modulating MlaF structure and stability (PubMed:27529189). From Escherichia coli (strain K12).
   3592..3707    +  ncRNA          5S rRNA: Accession: RF00001 - 5S ribosomal RNA
   3711..3797    +  terminator     rrnB T1 terminator: Escherichia coli rrnB; transcription terminator T1 from the E. coli rrnB gene
   3889..3916    +  terminator     rrnB T2 terminator: transcription terminator T2 from the E. coli rrnB gene
   3935..4026    +  promoter       AmpR promoter: bla
   4027..4887    +  CDS            AmpR: β-lactamase; bla; confers resistance to ampicillin, carbenicillin, and related antibiotics
   4929..5309    +  rep_origin     M13 ori (sequence partly withheld): M13 bacteriophage origin of replication; arrow indicates direction of (+) strand synthesis
   5495..6082    +  rep_origin     ori: high-copy-number ColE1/pMB1/pBR322/pUC origin of replication
   6268..6319    -  misc_feature   bom (fragment): basis of mobility region from pBR322
   6435..6474    -  CDS            rop (fragment): Rop protein, which maintains plasmids at low copy number; rop
   6475..6660    -  CDS            TcR (fragment): tetracycline efflux protein; tet; confers resistance to tetracycline
   6670..6688    +  promoter       tet promoter (fragment): E. coli promoter for tetracycline efflux protein gene
   6778..7656    -  CDS            araC: L-arabinose regulatory protein; araC
>Addgene plasmid #196027 | pBEL1195 | addgene full sequence | sequence record 385689 | Addgene NGS Result
ATTCAGAGAAGAAACCAATTGTCCATATTGCATCAGACATTGCCGTCACTGCGTCTTTTACTGGCTCTTC
TCGCTAACCAAACCGGTAACCCCGCTTATTAAAAGCATTCTGTAACAAAGCGGGACCAAAGCCATGACAA
AAACGCGTAACAAAAGTGTCTATAATCACGGCAGAAAAGTCCACATTGATTATTTGCACGGCGTCACACT
TTGCTATGCCATAGCATTTTTATCCATAAGATTAGCGGATCCTACCTGACGCTTTTTATCGCAACTCTCT
ACTGTTTCTCCATACCCGTTTTTTTGGGCTAGCCGAAGGGTGAATTATGGAGCAGTCTGTGGCGAATTTA
GTCGATATGCGCGATGTCAGTTTTACGCGTGGCAATCGCTGCATCTTCGATAATATTTCCCTGACCGTGC
CGCGAGGGAAGATCACGGCGATCATGGGGCCATCGGGCATCGGTAAAACGACGCTACTCCGTCTGATTGG
CGGGCAAATCGCACCAGATCATGGTGAGATCCTTTTCGATGGTGAGAATATTCCGGCGATGTCTCGTTCG
CGCCTGTATACAGTGCGCAAACGGATGAGCATGTTATTTCAGTCCGGGGCGTTGTTCACTGATATGAACG
TATTTGACAACGTCGCCTATCCACTGCGCGAACATACCCAACTTCCCGCGCCATTGTTGCATAGTACGGT
GATGATGAAGCTGGAGGCCGTGGGGCTGCGTGGAGCGGCTAAACTAATGCCTTCTGAACTTTCCGGTGGG
ATGGCGCGGCGTGCAGCGCTGGCGCGTGCGATTGCGCTGGAGCCGGATCTCATCATGTTTGATGAACCTT
TTGTTGGGCAAGATCCCATCACCATGGGCGTACTGGTGAAGCTGATTTCTGAGCTGAACAGCGCGCTGGG
CGTGACTTGTGTGGTGGTTTCTCACGATGTGCCGGAAGTGTTAAGTATTGCGGATCACGCCTGGATCCTG
GCGGACAAAAAAATTGTCGCTCATGGCAGTGCCCAGGCGTTGCAGGCGAATCCTGATCCGCGCGTACGTC
AGTTTCTGGACGGGATAGCTGACGGGCCTGTTCCGTTCCGCTATCCTGCCGGCGATTATCACGCTGATCT
TTTACCAGGGAGTTAAGCCACTC
[780 nt withheld, positions 1144-1923]
TGAGTTCATGCAAACGAAAAAAAATGAAATTTGGGTGGGTATCTTTTTATTAGCAGCACTGCTGGCGGCG
CTGTTTGTTTGCCTGAAGGCGGCGAACGTGACGTCCATACGTACTGAACCGACCTACACGCTTTATGCGA
CGTTCGATAACATTGGCGGCCTGAAAGCGCGCTCTCCGGTCAGTATTGGTGGCGTTGTTGTGGGTCGGGT
GGCGGATATTACGCTGGACCCGAAAACCTATCTGCCGCGCGTAACGCTGGAAATTGAACAACGTTATAAC
CACATTCCAGATACCAGTTCGCTGAGCATTCGTACTTCCGGCCTGCTGGGGGAACAATATCTGGCATTAA
ACGTCGGTTTTGAAGACCCGGAACTGGGGACTGCTATCCTGAAGGATGGCGATACAATTCAGGACACTAA
GTCTGCGATGGTGCTGGAAGATCTCATTGGTCAGTTCCTTTACGGTAGTAAAGGCGATGACAATAAGAAT
AGTGGCGATGCGCCAGCTGCTGCGCCAGGTAATAATGAAACCACTGAACCTGTGGGTACAACGAAATAAT
TTCAGGAGAACCGACGC
[633 nt withheld, positions 2501-3133]
TAATGAGCGAGTCACTGAGCTGGATGCAGACGGGTGACACGCTGGCGTTATCCGGAGAGCTGGATCAGGA
CGTTTTGCTACCGCTTTGGGAAATGCGTGAGGAAGCGGTGAAGGGGATTACCTGCATCGATCTTAGCCGT
GTCTCCCGCGTGGATACGGGGGGACTGGCACTGCTGCTCCATCTTATCGATCTGGCGAAAAAGCAGGGCA
ACAATGTGACGCTTCAGGGGGTAAACGACAAAGTGTATACCCTGGCGAAATTGTATAATTTGCCTGCTGA
TGTTCTGCCTCGTTAAGGTACCAAATTCCAGAAAAGAGACGCTGAAAAGCGTCTTTTTTCGTTTTGGTCC
TGGTCTGAGGAATGGTTGTAAGCTTGGCTGTTTTGGCGGATGAGAGAAGATTTTCAGCCTGATACAGATT
AAATCAGAACGCAGAAGCGGTCTGATAAAACAGAATTTGCCTGGCGGCAGTAGCGCGGTGGTCCCACCTG
ACCCCATGCCGAACTCAGAAGTGAAACGCCGTAGCGCCGATGGTAGTGTGGGGTCTCCCCATGCGAGAGT
AGGGAACTGCCAGGCATCAAATAAAACGAAAGGCTCAGTCGAAAGACTGGGCCTTTCGTTTTATCTGTTG
TTTGTCGGTGAACGCTCTCCTGAGTAGGACAAATCCGCCGGGAGCGGATTTGAACGTTGCGAAGCAACGG
CCCGGAGGGTGGCGGGCAGGACGCCCGCCATAAACTGCCAGGCATCAAATTAAGCAGAAGGCCATCCTGA
CGGATGGCCTTTTTGCGTTTCTACAAACTCTTTTGTTTATTTTTCTAAATACATTCAAATATGTATCCGC
TCATGAGACAATAACCCTGATAAATGCTTCAATAATATTGAAAAAGGAAGAGTATGAGTATTCAACATTT
CCGTGTCGCCCTTATTCCCTTTTTTGCGGCATTTTGCCTTCCTGTTTTTGCTCACCCAGAAACGCTGGTG
AAAGTAAAAGATGCTGAAGATCAGTTGGGTGCACGAGTGGGTTACATCGAACTGGATCTCAACAGCGGTA
AGATCCTTGAGAGTTTTCGCCCCGAAGAACGTTTTCCAATGATGAGCACTTTTAAAGTTCTGCTATGTGG
CGCGGTATTATCCCGTGTTGACGCCGGGCAAGAGCAACTCGGTCGCCGCATACACTATTCTCAGAATGAC
TTGGTTGAGTACTCACCAGTCACAGAAAAGCATCTTACGGATGGCATGACAGTAAGAGAATTATGCAGTG
CTGCCATAACCATGAGTGATAACACTGCGGCCAACTTACTTCTGACAACGATCGGAGGACCGAAGGAGCT
AACCGCTTTTTTGCACAACATGGGGGATCATGTAACTCGCCTTGATCGTTGGGAACCGGAGCTGAATGAA
GCCATACCAAACGACGAGCGTGACACCACGATGCCTGCAGCAATGGCAACAACGTTGCGCAAACTATTAA
CTGGCGAACTACTTACTCTAGCTTCCCGGCAACAATTAATAGACTGGATGGAGGCGGATAAAGTTGCAGG
ACCACTTCTGCGCTCGGCCCTTCCGGCTGGCTGGTTTATTGCTGATAAATCTGGAGCCGGTGAGCGTGGG
TCTCGCGGTATCATTGCAGCACTGGGGCCAGATGGTAAGCCCTCCCGTATCGTAGTTATCTACACGACGG
GGAGTCAGGCAACTATGGATGAACGAAATAGACAGATCGCTGAGATAGGTGCCTCACTGATTAAGCATTG
GTAACTGTCAGACCAAGTTTACTCATATATACTTTAGATTGATT
[125 nt withheld, positions 4928-5052]
C
[141 nt withheld, positions 5054-5194]
CCTTTGACGTTGGAGTCCACGTTCTTT
[37 nt withheld, positions 5222-5258]
ACCCTATCTCGGGCTATTCTTTTGATTTATAAGGGATTTTGCCGATTTCGGCCTATTGGTTAAAAAATGA
GCTGATTTAACAAAAATTTAACGCGAATTTTAACAAAATATTAACGTTTACAATTTAAAAGGATCTAGGT
GAAGATCCTTTTTGATAATCTCATGACCAAAATCCCTTAACGTGAGTTTTCGTTCCACTGAGCGTCAGAC
CCCGTAGAAAAGATCAAAGGATCTTCTTGAGATCCTTTTTTTCTGCGCGTAATCTGCTGCTTGCAAACAA
AAAAACCACCGCTACCAGCGGTGGTTTGTTTGCCGGATCAAGAGCTACCAACTCTTTTTCCGAAGGTAAC
TGGCTCAGCAGAGCGCAGATACCAAATACTGTCCTTCTAGTGTAGCCGTAGTTAGGCCACCACTTCAAGA
ACTCTGTAGCACCGCCTACATACCTCGCTCTGCTAATCCTGTTACCAGTGGCTGCTGCCAGTGGCGATAA
GTCGTGTCTTACCGGGTTGGACTCAAGACGATAGTTACCGGATAAGGCGCAGCGGTCGGGCTGAACGGGG
GGTTCGTGCACACAGCCCAGCTTGGAGCGAACGACCTACACCGAACTGAGATACCTACAGCGTGAGCTAT
GAGAAAGCGCCACGCTTCCCGAAGGGAGAAAGGCGGACAGGTATCCGGTAAGCGGCAGGGTCGGAACAGG
AGAGCGCACGAGGGAGCTTCCAGGGGGAAACGCCTGGTATCTTTATAGTCCTGTCGGGTTTCGCCACCTC
TGACTTGAGCGTCGATTTTTGTGATGCTCGTCAGGGGGGCGGAGCCTATGGAAAAACGCCAGCAACGCGG
CCTTTTTACGGTTCCTGGCCTTTTGCTGGCCTTTTGCTCACATGTTCTTTCCTGCGTTATCCCCTGATTC
TGTGGATAACCGTATTACCGCCTTTGAGTGAGCTGATACCGCTCGCCGCAGCCGAACGACCGAGCGCAGC
GAGTCAGTGAGCGAGGAAGCGGAAGAGCGCCTGATGCGGTATTTTCTCCTTACGCATCTGTGCGGTATTT
CACACCGCATAGGGTCATGGCTGCGCCCCGACACCCGCCAACACCCGCTGACGCGCCCTGACGGGCTTGT
CTGCTCCCGGCATCCGCTTACAGACAAGCTGTGACCGTCTCCGGGAGCTGCATGTGTCAGAGGTTTTCAC
CGTCATCACCGAAACGCGCGAGGCAGAAGGAGATGGCGCCCAACAGTCCCCCGGCCACGGGGCCTGCCAC
CATACCCACGCCGAAACAAGCGCTCATGAGCCCGAAGTGGCGAGCCCGATCTTCCCCATCGGTGATGTCG
GCGATATAGGCGCCAGCAACCGCACCTGTGGCGCCGGTGATGCCGGCCACGATGCGTCCGGCGTAGAGGA
TCTGCTCATGTTTGACAGCTTATCATCGATGCATAATGTGCCTGTCAAATGGACGAAGCAGGGATTCTGC
AAACCCTATGCTACTCCGTCAAGCCGTCAATTGTCTGATTCGTTACCAATTATGACAACTTGACGGCTAC
ATCATTCACTTTTTCTTCACAACCGGCACGGAACTCGCTCGGGCTGGCCCCGGTGCATTTTTTAAATACC
CGCGAGAAATAGAGTTGATCGTCAAAACCAACATTGCGACCGACGGTGGCGATAGGCATCCGGGTGGTGC
TCAAAAGCAGCTTCGCCTGGCTGATACGTTGGTCCTCGCGCCAGCTTAAGACGCTAATCCCTAACTGCTG
GCGGAAAAGATGTGACAGACGCGACGGCGACAAGCAAACATGCTGTGCGACGCTGGCGATATCAAAATTG
CTGTCTGCCAGGTGATCGCTGATGTACTGACAAGCCTCGCGTACCCGATTATCCATCGGTGGATGGAGCG
ACTCGTTAATCGCTTCCATGCGCCGCAGTAACAATTGCTCAAGCAGATTTATCGCCAGCAGCTCCGAATA
GCGCCCTTCCCCTTGCCCGGCGTTAATGATTTGCCCAAACAGGTCGCTGAAATGCGGCTGGTGCGCTTCA
TCCGGGCGAAAGAACCCCGTATTGGCAAATATTGACGGCCAGTTAAGCCATTCATGCCAGTAGGCGCGCG
GACGAAAGTAAACCCACTGGTGATACCATTCGCGAGCCTCCGGATGACGACCGTAGTGATGAATCTCTCC
TGGCGGGAACAGCAAAATATCACCCGGTCGGCAAACAAATTCTCGTCCCTGATTTTTCACCACCCCCTGA
CCGCGAATGGTGAGATTGAGAATATAACCTTTCATTCCCAGCGGTCGGTCGATAAAAAAATCGAGATAAC
CGTTGGCCTCAATCGGCGTTAAACCCGCCACCAGATGGGCATTAAACGAGTATCCCGGCAGCAGGGGATC
ATTTTGCGCTTCAGCCATACTTTTCATACTCCCGCC
